>Addgene plasmid #112281 | SLF091: Lenti-CaMKIIa-eTsChR-eGFP | addgene full sequence | sequence record 244614 | Addgene NGS Result
GACATTGATTATTGACTAGTTATTAATAGTAATCAATTACGGGGTCATTAGTTCATAGCCCATATATGGA
GTTCCGCGTTACATAACTTACGGTAAATGGCCCGCCTGGCTGACCGCCCAACGACCCCCGCCCATTGACG
TCAATAATGACGTATGTTCCCATAGTAACGCCAATAGGGACTTTCCATTGACGTCAATGGGTGGAGTATT
TACGGTAAACTGCCCACTTGGCAGTACATCAAGTGTATCATATGCCAAGTACGCCCCCTATTGACGTCAA
TGACGGTAAATGGCCCGCCTGGCATTATGCCCAGTACATGACCTTATGGGACTTTCCTACTTGGCAGTAC
ATCTACGTATTAGTCATCGCTATTACCATGGTGATGCGGTTTTGGCAGTACATCAATGGGCGTGGATAGC
GGTTTGACTCACGGGGATTTCCAAGTCTCCACCCCATTGACGTCAATGGGAGTTTGTTTTGGCACCAAAA
TCAACGGGACTTTCCAAAATGTCGTAACAACTCCGCCCCATTGACGCAAATGGGCGGTAGGCGTGTACGG
TGGGAGGTCTATATAAGCAGCGCGTTTTGCCTGTACTGGGTCTCTCTGGTTAGACCAGATCTGAGCCTGG
GAGCTCTCTGGCTAACTAGGGAACCCACTGCTTAAGCCTCAATAAAGCTTGCCTTGAGTGCTTCAAGTAG
TGTGTGCCCGTCTGTTGTGTGACTCTGGTAACTAGAGATCCCTCAGACCCTTTTAGTCAGTGTGGAAAAT
CTCTAGCAGTGGCGCCCGAACAGGGACTTGAAAGCGAAAGGGAAACCAGAGGAGCTCTCTCGACGCAGGA
CTCGGCTTGCTGAAGCGCGCACGGCAAGAGGCGAGGGGCGGCGACTGGTGAGTACGCCAAAAATTTTGAC
TAGCGGAGGCTAGAAGGAGAGAGATGGGTGCGAGAGCGTCAGTATTAAGCGGGGGAGAATTAGATCGCGA
TGGGAAAAAATTCGGTTAAGGCCAGGGGGAAAGAAAAAATATAAATTAAAACATATAGTATGGGCAAGCA
GGGAGCTAGAACGATTCGCAGTTAATCCTGGCCTGTTAGAAACATCAGAAGGCTGTAGACAAATACTGGG
ACAGCTACAACCATCCCTTCAGACAGGATCAGAAGAACTTAGATCATTATATAATACAGTAGCAACCCTC
TATTGTGTGCATCAAAGGATAGAGATAAAAGACACCAAGGAAGCTTTAGACAAGATAGAGGAAGAGCAAA
ACAAAAGTAAGACCACCGCACAGCAAGCGGCCGCTGATCTTCAGACCTGGAGGAGGAGATATGAGGGACA
ATTGGAGAAGTGAATTATATAAATATAAAGTAGTAAAAATTGAACCATTAGGAGTAGCACCCACCAAGGC
AAAGAGAAGAGTGGTGCAGAGAGAAAAAAGAGCAGTGGGAATAGGAGCTTTGTTCCTTGGGTTCTTGGGA
GCAGCAGGAAGCACTATGGGCGCAGCGTCAATGACGCTGACGGTACAGGCCAGACAATTATTGTCTGGTA
TAGTGCAGCAGCAGAACAATTTGCTGAGGGCTATTGAGGCGCAACAGCATCTGTTGCAACTCACAGTCTG
GGGCATCAAGCAGCTCCAGGCAAGAATCCTGGCTGTGGAAAGATACCTAAAGGATCAACAGCTCCTGGGG
ATTTGGGGTTGCTCTGGAAAACTCATTTGCACCACTGCTGTGCCTTGGAATGCTAGTTGGAGTAATAAAT
CTCTGGAACAGATTTGGAATCACACGACCTGGATGGAGTGGGACAGAGAAATTAACAATTACACAAGCTT
AATACACTCCTTAATTGAAGAATCGCAAAACCAGCAAGAAAAGAATGAACAAGAATTATTGGAATTAGAT
AAATGGGCAAGTTTGTGGAATTGGTTTAACATAACAAATTGGCTGTGGTATATAAAATTATTCATAATGA
TAGTAGGAGGCTTGGTAGGTTTAAGAATAGTTTTTGCTGTACTTTCTATAGTGAATAGAGTTAGGCAGGG
ATATTCACCATTATCGTTTCAGACCCACCTCCCAACCCCGAGGGGACCCGACAGGCCCGAAGGAATAGAA
GAAGAAGGTGGAGAGAGAGACAGAGACAGATCCATTCGATTAGTGAACGGATCGGCACTGCGTGCGCCAA
TTCTGCAGACAAATGGCAGTATTCATCCACAATTTTAAAAGAAAAGGGGGGATTGGGGGGTACAGTGCAG
GGGAAAGAATAGTAGACATAATAGCAACAGACATACAAACTAAAGAATTACAAAAACAAATTACAAAAAT
TCAAAATTTTCGGGTTTATTACAGGGACAGCAGAGATCCAGTTTGGTTAATTAACATTATGGCCTTAGGT
CACTTCATCTCCATGGGGTTCTTCTTCTGATTTTCTAGAAAATGAGATGGGGGTGCAGAGAGCTTCCTCA
GTGACCTGCCCAGGGTCACATCAGAAATGTCAGAGCTAGAACTTGAACTCAGATTACTAATCTTAAATTC
CATGCCTTGGGGGCATGCAAGTACGATATACAGAAGGAGTGAACTCATTAGGGCAGATGACCAATGAGTT
TAGGAAAGAAGAGTCCAGGGCAGGGTACATCTACACCACCCGCCCAGCCCTGGGTGAGTCCAGCCACGTT
CACCTCATTATAGTTGCCTCTCTCCAGTCCTACCTTGACGGGAAGCACAAGCAGAAACTGGGACAGGAGC
CCCAGGAGACCAAATCTTCATGGTCCCTCTGGGAGGATGGGTGGGGAGAGCTGTGGCAGAGGCCTCAGGA
GGGGCCCTGCTGCTCAGTGGTGACAGATAGGGGTGAGAAAGCAGACAGAGTCATTCCGTCAGCATTCTGG
GTCTGTTTGGTACTTCTTCTCACGCTAAGGTGGCGGTGTGATATGCACAATGGCTAAAAAGCAGGGAGAG
CTGGAAAGAAACAAGGACAGAGACAGAGGCCAAGTCAACCAGACCAATTCCCAGAGGAAGCAAAGAAACC
ATTACAGAGACTACAAGGGGGAAGGGAAGGAGAGATGAATTAGCTTCCCCTGTAAACCTTAGAACCCAGC
TGTTGCCAGGGCAACGGGGCAATACCTGTCTCTTCAGAGGAGATGAAGTTGCCAGGGTAACTACATCCTG
TCTTTCTCAAGGACCATCCCAGAATGTGGCACCCACTAGCCGTTACCATAGCAACTGCCTCTTTGCCCCA
CTTAATCCCATCCCGTCTGTTAAAAGGGCCCTATAGTTGGAGGTGGGGGAGGTAGGAAGAGCGATGATCA
CTTGTGGACTAAGTTTGTTCGCATCCCCTTCTCCAACCCCCTCAGTACATCACCCTGGGGGAACAGGGTC
CACTTGCTCCTGGGCCCACACAGTCCTGCAGTATTGTGTATATAAGGCCAGGGCAAAGAGGAGCAGGTTT
TAAAGTGAAAGGCAGGCAGGTGTTGGGGAGGCAGTTACCGGGGCAACGGGAACAGGGCGTTTCGGAGGTG
GTTGCCATGGGGACCTGGATGCTGACGAAGGCTCGCGAGGCTGTGAGCAGCCACAGTGCCCTGCTCAGAA
GCCCCAAGCTCGTCAGTCAAGCCGGTTCTCCGTTTGCACTCAGGAGCACGGGCAGGCGAGTGGCCCCTAG
TTCTGGGGGCAGCGGGGGATCCACCATGTTCGCCATCAACCCCGAATATATGAATGAGACTGTGCTGCTG
GACGAATGCACCCCAATCTACCTGGATATTGGACCACTGTGGGAGCAGGTGGTGGCTAGGGTGACTCAGT
GGTTCGGAGTGATCCTGTCTCTGGTGTTTCTGATCTACTACATCTGGAACACTTACAAGGCTACCTGTGG
GTGGGAGGAACTGTACGTGTGCACAGTGGAGTTCTGTAAGATCATCATCGAACTGTACTTCGAGTATACT
CCCCCTGCCATGATCTTCCAGACAAATGGACAAGTGACTCCCTGGCTGCGGTATGCTGAGTGGCTGCTGA
CATGCCCTGTGATCCTGATTCACCTGTCTAACATTACTGGGCTGAATGACGATTACAGTGGCCGCACCAT
GAGCCTGATCACATCCGACCTGGGCGGAATTTGTATGGCTGTGACCGCCGCTCTGAGCAAGGGATGGCTG
AAAGCCCTGTTCTTTGTGATCGGGTGCGGCTACGGAGCCAGCACCTTCTACAACGCCGCTTGTATCTACA
TTGAGTCCTACTATACCATGCCACAGGGAATTTGCAGGAGACTGGTGCTGTGGATGGCCGGGGTGTTCTT
TACATCCTGGTTCATGTTTCCTGGCCTGTTCCTGGCTGGACCAGAAGGAACCCAGGCCCTGTCTTGGGCT
GGAACCACAATCGGACATACAGTGGCCGACCTGCTGAGTAAGAACGCTTGGGGAATGATCGGGCACTTTC
TGAGGGTGGAGATCCACAAGCATATCATCATCCATGGAGATGTGCGGCGCCCCGTGACAGTGAAGGCTCT
GGGGAGGCAGGTGAGCGTGAATTGTTTCGTGGACAAAGAGGAAGAGGAAGAGGATGAGAGAATCGCGGCC
GCCAAGAGCAGGATCACCAGCGAGGGCGAGTACATCCCCCTGGACCAGATCGACATCAACGTGGTGAGCA
AGGGCGAGGAGCTGTTCACCGGGGTGGTGCCCATCCTGGTCGAGCTGGACGGCGACGTAAACGGCCACAA
GTTCAGCGTGTCCGGCGAGGGCGAGGGCGATGCCACCTACGGCAAGCTGACCCTGAAGTTCATTTGCACC
ACCGGCAAGCTGCCCGTGCCCTGGCCCACCCTCGTGACCACCCTGACCTACGGCGTGCAGTGCTTCAGCC
GCTACCCCGACCACATGAAGCAGCACGACTTCTTCAAGTCCGCCATGCCCGAAGGCTACGTCCAGGAGCG
CACCATCTTCTTCAAGGACGACGGCAACTACAAGACCCGCGCCGAGGTGAAGTTCGAGGGCGACACCCTG
GTGAACCGCATCGAGCTGAAGGGCATCGACTTCAAGGAGGACGGCAACATCCTGGGGCACAAGCTGGAGT
ACAACTACAACAGCCACAACGTCTATATCATGGCCGACAAGCAGAAGAACGGCATCAAGGTGAACTTCAA
GATCCGCCACAACATCGAGGACGGCAGCGTGCAGCTCGCCGACCACTACCAGCAGAACACCCCCATCGGC
GACGGCCCCGTGCTGCTGCCCGACAACCACTACCTGAGCACCCAGTCCGCCCTGAGCAAAGACCCCAACG
AGAAGCGCGATCACATGGTCCTGCTGGAGTTCGTGACCGCCGCCGGGATCACTCTCGGCATGGACGAGCT
GTACAAGTAGGAATTCGATATCAAGCTTATCGATAATCAACCTCTGGATTACAAAATTTGTGAAAGATTG
ACTGGTATTCTTAACTATGTTGCTCCTTTTACGCTATGTGGATACGCTGCTTTAATGCCTTTGTATCATG
CTATTGCTTCCCGTATGGCTTTCATTTTCTCCTCCTTGTATAAATCCTGGTTGCTGTCTCTTTATGAGGA
GTTGTGGCCCGTTGTCAGGCAACGTGGCGTGGTGTGCACTGTGTTTGCTGACGCAACCCCCACTGGTTGG
GGCATTGCCACCACCTGTCAGCTCCTTTCCGGGACTTTCGCTTTCCCCCTCCCTATTGCCACGGCGGAAC
TCATCGCCGCCTGCCTTGCCCGCTGCTGGACAGGGGCTCGGCTGTTGGGCACTGACAATTCCGTGGTGTT
GTCGGGGAAATCATCGTCCTTTCCTTGGCTGCTCGCCTGTGTTGCCACCTGGATTCTGCGCGGGACGTCC
TTCTGCTACGTCCCTTCGGCCCTCAATCCAGCGGACCTTCCTTCCCGCGGCCTGCTGCCGGCTCTGCGGC
CTCTTCCGCGTCTTCGCCTTCGCCCTCAGACGAGTCGGATCTCCCTTTGGGCCGCCTCCCCGCATCGATA
CCGTCGACCTCGAGACCTAGAAAAACATGGAGCAATCACAAGTAGCAATACAGCAGCTACCAATGCTGAT
TGTGCCTGGCTAGAAGCACAAGAGGAGGAGGAGGTGGGTTTTCCAGTCACACCTCAGGTACCTTTAAGAC
CAATGACTTACAAGGCAGCTGTAGATCTTAGCCACTTTTTAAAAGAAAAGGGGGGACTGGAAGGGCTAAT
TCACTCCCAACGAAGACAAGATATCCTTGATCTGTGGATCTACCACACACAAGGCTACTTCCCTGATTGG
CAGAACTACACACCAGGGCCAGGGATCAGATATCCACTGACCTTTGGATGGTGCTACAAGCTAGTACCAG
TTGAGCAAGAGAAGGTAGAAGAAGCCAATGAAGGAGAGAACACCCGCTTGTTACACCCTGTGAGCCTGCA
TGGGATGGATGACCCGGAGAGAGAAGTATTAGAGTGGAGGTTTGACAGCCGCCTAGCATTTCATCACATG
GCCCGAGAGCTGCATCCGGACTGTACTGGGTCTCTCTGGTTAGACCAGATCTGAGCCTGGGAGCTCTCTG
GCTAACTAGGGAACCCACTGCTTAAGCCTCAATAAAGCTTGCCTTGAGTGCTTCAAGTAGTGTGTGCCCG
TCTGTTGTGTGACTCTGGTAACTAGAGATCCCTCAGACCCTTTTAGTCAGTGTGGAAAATCTCTAGCAGG
GCCCGTTTAAACCCGCTGATCAGCCTCGACTGTGCCTTCTAGTTGCCAGCCATCTGTTGTTTGCCCCTCC
CCCGTGCCTTCCTTGACCCTGGAAGGTGCCACTCCCACTGTCCTTTCCTAATAAAATGAGGAAATTGCAT
CGCATTGTCTGAGTAGGTGTCATTCTATTCTGGGGGGTGGGGTGGGGCAGGACAGCAAGGGGGAGGATTG
GGAAGACAATAGCAGGCATGCTGGGGATGCGGTGGGCTCTATGGCTTCTGAGGCGGAAAGAACCAGCTGG
GGCTCTAGGGGGTATCCCC
[124 nt withheld, positions 6950-7073]
C
[91 nt withheld, positions 7075-7165]
A
[49 nt withheld, positions 7167-7215]
CCTTTGACGTTGGAGTCCACGTTCTTT
[37 nt withheld, positions 7243-7279]
ACCCTATCTCGGTCTATTCTTTTGATTTATAAGGGATTTTGCCGATTTCGGCCTATTGGTTAAAAAATGA
GCTGATTTAACAAAAATTTAACGCGAATTAATTCTGTGGAATGTGTGTCAGTTAGGGTGTGGAAAGTCCC
CAGGCTCCCCAGCAGGCAGAAGTATGCAAAGCATGCATCTCAATTAGTCAGCAACCAGGTGTGGAAAGTC
CCCAGGCTCCCCAGCAGGCAGAAGTATGCAAAGCATGCATCTCAATTAGTCAGCAACCATAGTCCCGCCC
CTAACTCCGCCCATCCCGCCCATTCTCCGCCCCATGGCTGACTAATTTTTTTTATTTATGCAGAGGCCGA
GGCCGCCTCTGCCTCTGAGCTATTCCAGAAGTAGTGAGGAGGCTTTTTTGGAGGCCTAGGCTTTTGCAAA
AAGCTCCCGGGAGCTTGTATATCCATTTTCGGATCTGATCAGCACGTGTTGACAATTAATCATCGGCATA
GTATATCGGCATAGTATAATACGACAAGGTGAGGAACTAAACCATGGCCAAGTTGACCAGTGCCGTTCCG
GTGCTCACCGCGCGCGACGTCGCCGGAGCGGTCGAGTTCTGGACCGACCGGCTCGGGTTCTCCCGGGACT
TCGTGGAGGACGACTTCGCCGGTGTGGTCCGGGACGACGTGACCCTGTTCATCAGCGCGGTCCAGGACCA
GGTGGTGCCGGACAACACCCTGGCCTGGGTGTGGGTGCGCGGCCTGGACGAGCTGTACGCCGAGTGGTCG
GAGGTCGTGTCCACGAACTTCCGGGACGCCTCCGGGCCGGCCATGACCGAGATCGGCGAGCAGCCGTGGG
GGCGGGAGTTCGCCCTGCGCGACCCGGCCGGCAACTGCGTGCACTTCGTGGCCGAGGAGCAGGACTGACA
CGTGCTACGAGATTTCGATTCCACCGCCGCCTTCTATGAAAGGTTGGGCTTCGGAATCGTTTTCCGGGAC
GCCGGCTGGATGATCCTCCAGCGCGGGGATCTCATGCTGGAGTTCTTCGCCCACCCCAACTTGTTTATTG
CAGCTTATAATGGTTACAAATAAAGCAATAGCATCACAAATTTCACAAATAAAGCATTTTTTTCACTGCA
TTCTAGTTGTGGTTTGTCCAAACTCATCAATGTATCTTATCATGTCTGTATACCGTCGACCTCTAGCTAG
AGCTTGGCGTAATCATGGTCATAGCTGTTTCCTGTGTGAAATTGTTATCCGCTCACAATTCCACACAACA
TACGAGCCGGAAGCATAAAGTGTAAAGCCTGGGGTGCCTAATGAGTGAGCTAACTCACATTAATTGCGTT
GCGCTCACTGCCCGCTTTCCAGTCGGGAAACCTGTCGTGCCAGCTGCATTAATGAATCGGCCAACGCGCG
GGGAGAGGCGGTTTGCGTATTGGGCGCTCTTCCGCTTCCTCGCTCACTGACTCGCTGCGCTCGGTCGTTC
GGCTGCGGCGAGCGGTATCAGCTCACTCAAAGGCGGTAATACGGTTATCCACAGAATCAGGGGATAACGC
AGGAAAGAACATGTGAGCAAAAGGCCAGCAAAAGGCCAGGAACCGTAAAAAGGCCGCGTTGCTGGCGTTT
TTCCATAGGCTCCGCCCCCCTGACGAGCATCACAAAAATCGACGCTCAAGTCAGAGGTGGCGAAACCCGA
CAGGACTATAAAGATACCAGGCGTTTCCCCCTGGAAGCTCCCTCGTGCGCTCTCCTGTTCCGACCCTGCC
GCTTACCGGATACCTGTCCGCCTTTCTCCCTTCGGGAAGCGTGGCGCTTTCTCATAGCTCACGCTGTAGG
TATCTCAGTTCGGTGTAGGTCGTTCGCTCCAAGCTGGGCTGTGTGCACGAACCCCCCGTTCAGCCCGACC
GCTGCGCCTTATCCGGTAACTATCGTCTTGAGTCCAACCCGGTAAGACACGACTTATCGCCACTGGCAGC
AGCCACTGGTAACAGGATTAGCAGAGCGAGGTATGTAGGCGGTGCTACAGAGTTCTTGAAGTGGTGGCCT
AACTACGGCTACACTAGAAGAACAGTATTTGGTATCTGCGCTCTGCTGAAGCCAGTTACCTTCGGAAAAA
GAGTTGGTAGCTCTTGATCCGGCAAACAAACCACCGCTGGTAGCGGTGGTTTTTTTGTTTGCAAGCAGCA
GATTACGCGCAGAAAAAAAGGATCTCAAGAAGATCCTTTGATCTTTTCTACGGGGTCTGACGCTCAGTGG
AACGAAAACTCACGTTAAGGGATTTTGGTCATGAGATTATCAAAAAGGATCTTCACCTAGATCCTTTTAA
ATTAAAAATGAAGTTTTAAATCAATCTAAAGTATATATGAGTAAACTTGGTCTGACAGTTACCAATGCTT
AATCAGTGAGGCACCTATCTCAGCGATCTGTCTATTTCGTTCATCCATAGTTGCCTGACTCCCCGTCGTG
TAGATAACTACGATACGGGAGGGCTTACCATCTGGCCCCAGTGCTGCAATGATACCGCGAGACCCACGCT
CACCGGCTCCAGATTTATCAGCAATAAACCAGCCAGCCGGAAGGGCCGAGCGCAGAAGTGGTCCTGCAAC
TTTATCCGCCTCCATCCAGTCTATTAATTGTTGCCGGGAAGCTAGAGTAAGTAGTTCGCCAGTTAATAGT
TTGCGCAACGTTGTTGCCATTGCTACAGGCATCGTGGTGTCACGCTCGTCGTTTGGTATGGCTTCATTCA
GCTCCGGTTCCCAACGATCAAGGCGAGTTACATGATCCCCCATGTTGTGCAAAAAAGCGGTTAGCTCCTT
CGGTCCTCCGATCGTTGTCAGAAGTAAGTTGGCCGCAGTGTTATCACTCATGGTTATGGCAGCACTGCAT
AATTCTCTTACTGTCATGCCATCCGTAAGATGCTTTTCTGTGACTGGTGAGTACTCAACCAAGTCATTCT
GAGAATAGTGTATGCGGCGACCGAGTTGCTCTTGCCCGGCGTCAATACGGGATAATACCGCGCCACATAG
CAGAACTTTAAAAGTGCTCATCATTGGAAAACGTTCTTCGGGGCGAAAACTCTCAAGGATCTTACCGCTG
TTGAGATCCAGTTCGATGTAACCCACTCGTGCACCCAACTGATCTTCAGCATCTTTTACTTTCACCAGCG
TTTCTGGGTGAGCAAAAACAGGAAGGCAAAATGCCGCAAAAAAGGGAATAAGGGCGACACGGAAATGTTG
AATACTCATACTCTTCCTTTTTCAATATTATTGAAGCATTTATCAGGGTTATTGTCTCATGAGCGGATAC
ATATTTGAATGTATTTAGAAAAATAAACAAATAGGGGTTCCGCGCACATTTCCCCGAAAAGTGCCACCTG
ACGTCGACGGATCGGGAGATCTCCCGATCCCCTATGGTGCACTCTCAGTACAATCTGCTCTGATGCCGCA
TAGTTAAGCCAGTATCTGCTCCCTGCTTGTGTGTTGGAGGTCGCTGAGTAGTGCGCGAGCAAAATTTAAG
CTACAACAAGGCAAGGCTTGACCGACAATTGCATGAAGAATCTGCTTAGGGTTAGGCGTTTTGCGCTGCT
TCGCGATGTACGGGCCAGATATACGCGTT
Features (pLannotate 1.2.2; 33 found; start..end, strand, type, name):
      1..380     +  enhancer       CMV enhancer: human cytomegalovirus immediate early enhancer
    381..580     +  promoter       CMV promoter: human cytomegalovirus (CMV) immediate early promoter
    598..778     +  LTR            5' LTR (truncated): truncated 5' long terminal repeat (LTR) from HIV-1
    825..950     +  misc_feature   HIV-1 Ψ: packaging signal of human immunodeficiency virus type 1
    934..1297    +  CDS            HIV-1 gag (fragment): gag protein from human immunodeficiency virus 1; gag
   1443..1676    +  misc_feature   RRE: The Rev response element (RRE) of HIV-1 allows for Rev-dependent mRNA export from the nucleus to the cytoplasm.
   2053..2153    +  CDS            Rev (fragment): human immunodeficiency virus 1 (HIV-1) Rev protein; rev; enhances nuclear export of unspliced and incompletely spliced viral mRNAs
   2203..2320    +  misc_feature   cPPT/CTS: central polypurine tract and central termination sequence of HIV-1
   2365..3653    +  promoter       CaMKII promoter: promoter for the mouse calcium/calmodulin-dependent kinase II α subunit
   4554..4613    +  CDS            KCNJ2 (fragment): KCNJ2_HUMAN - Also known as IRK1. Experimental evidence at protein level: Swiss-Prot protein existence level 1. Probably participates in establishing action potential waveform and excitability of neuronal and muscle tissues. Inward rectifier potassium channels are characterized by a greater tendency to allow potassium to flow into the cell rather than out of it. Their voltage dependence is regulated by the concentration of extracellular potassium; as external potassium is raised, the voltage range of the channel opening shifts to more positive voltages. The inward rectification is mainly due t
   4612..5329    +  CDS            EGFP (fragment): the original enhanced GFP (Yang et al., 1996) mammalian codon-optimized
   5329..5355    +  misc_feature   MCS (fragment): pBluescript multiple cloning site
   5355..5943    +  misc_feature   WPRE: woodchuck hepatitis virus posttranscriptional regulatory element
   5880..6461    +  CDS            nef (fragment): NEF_HV1H2 - Experimental evidence at protein level: Swiss-Prot protein existence level 1. Extracellular Nef protein targets CD4(+) T-lymphocytes for apoptosis by interacting with CXCR4 surface receptors. From Human immunodeficiency virus type 1 group M subtype B (isolate HXB2) (HIV-1).
   6468..6648    +  LTR            5' LTR (truncated): truncated 5' long terminal repeat (LTR) from HIV-1
   6680..6904    +  polyA_signal   bGH poly(A) signal: bovine growth hormone polyadenylation signal
   6908..6929    +  promoter       SV40 promoter (fragment): SV40 enhancer and early promoter
   6950..7378    +  rep_origin     f1 ori (sequence partly withheld): f1 bacteriophage origin of replication; arrow indicates direction of (+) strand synthesis
   7405..7476    +  promoter       SV40 promoter (fragment): SV40 enhancer and early promoter
   7477..7548    +  promoter       SV40 promoter (fragment): SV40 enhancer and early promoter
   7552..7685    +  rep_origin     SV40 ori: SV40 origin of replication
   7747..7794    +  promoter       EM7 promoter: synthetic bacterial promoter&nbsp
   7813..8187    +  CDS            BleoR: antibiotic-binding protein; Sh ble from Streptoalloteichus hindustanus; confers resistance to bleomycin, phleomycin, and Zeocin™
   8197..8322    +  CDS            ble (fragment): BLE_KLEPN - Experimental evidence at protein level: Swiss-Prot protein existence level 1. Binding protein with a strong affinity to the bleomycin family of antibiotics. Binds to CL990; an antimitotic-antibiotic compound. From Klebsiella pneumoniae.
   8317..8438    +  polyA_signal   SV40 poly(A) signal: SV40 polyadenylation signal
   8509..8531    -  protein_bind   lac operator (fragment): The lac repressor binds to the lac operator to inhibit transcription in E. coli. This inhibition can be relieved by adding lactose or isopropyl-β-D-thiogalactopyranoside (IPTG). lac repressor encoded by lacI
   8535..8565    -  promoter       lac promoter: promoter for the E. coli lac operon
   8580..8601    -  protein_bind   CAP binding site: CAP binding activates transcription in the presence of cAMP. E. coli catabolite activator protein
   8614..8706    -  CDS            lacI (fragment): lac repressor; lacI; The lac repressor binds to the lac operator to inhibit transcription in E. coli. This inhibition can be relieved by adding lactose or isopropyl-β-D-thiogalactopyranoside (IPTG).
   8889..9477    -  rep_origin     ori: high-copy-number ColE1/pMB1/pBR322/pUC origin of replication
   9648..10508   -  CDS            AmpR: β-lactamase; bla; confers resistance to ampicillin, carbenicillin, and related antibiotics
  10509..10613   -  promoter       AmpR promoter: bla
  10672..10724   -  misc_feature   bom (fragment): basis of mobility region from pBR322
