[The description below was written by a language model from this plasmid's Addgene catalogue record and pLannotate feature annotations shown in this document.]
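Description:
SLF091: Lenti-CaMKIIa-eTsChR-eGFP is an HIV-1-based lentiviral transfer plasmid of about 10.9 kb, built on the fck-WPRE backbone. It is intended either for packaging into lentivirus or for direct transfection into mammalian cells. In bacteria it is maintained by a high-copy ColE1/pUC-type origin and selected with ampicillin through the bla gene. The backbone also carries an f1 origin and an SV40 origin/promoter region, followed by an EM7-driven bleomycin/Zeocin resistance gene with an SV40 polyadenylation signal.

Genomic RNA for packaging is transcribed from a CMV enhancer/promoter fused to a truncated 5' LTR. Downstream lie the Ψ packaging signal with a gag fragment, the Rev response element for Rev-dependent nuclear export, and the cPPT/CTS element. The proviral region is closed by a second truncated LTR and a bovine growth hormone polyadenylation signal.

The internal expression cassette uses the mouse CaMKIIα promoter, which restricts expression largely to excitatory neurons. It drives eTsChR, a synthetic insert of about 1.6 kb fused at its C terminus to EGFP. The annotation software did not label the eTsChR coding region itself, which presumably occupies the unannotated stretch between the promoter and the reporter. It did detect a short fragment matching the potassium channel KCNJ2 (Kir2.1) immediately before EGFP; sequences from this channel are commonly used as membrane-trafficking signals, though the record does not state that role here. A WPRE after the fusion enhances transcript stability and expression.

The stated purpose is lentiviral or direct expression of eTsChR in excitatory neurons, with the EGFP fusion allowing expressing cells to be identified by fluorescence. The associated publication concerns all-optical neurophysiology in acute brain slices.
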