Addgene plasmid #112281: SLF091: Lenti-CaMKIIa-eTsChR-eGFP
Purpose: For lentiviral or direct expression of eTsChR in excitatory neurons
Depositing lab: Adam Cohen. Depositing organization: Harvard University. Publication: Wide-area all-optical neurophysiology in acute brain slices. Farhi SL, Parot VJ, Grama A, Yamagata M, Abdelfattah AS, Adam Y, Lou S, Jun Kim J, Campbell RE, Cox DD, Cohen AE. J Neurosci. 2019 Apr 5. pii: JNEUROSCI.0168-19.2019. doi: 10.1523/JNEUROSCI.0168-19.2019. PubMed 30952812.
Backbone
  Vector backbone: fck-WPRE
  Backbone size w/o insert (bp): 9300
  Total vector size (bp): 10900
  Vector type: Mammalian Expression, Lentiviral
Growth in bacteria
  Bacterial resistance: Ampicillin, 100 μg/mL
  Growth temperature: 37°C
  Growth strain: NEB Stable
  Copy number: High Copy
Gene/Insert
  Gene/Insert name: eTsChR
  Species: Synthetic
  Insert size (bp): 1600
  Promoter: CaMKIIa
  Tag / fusion protein: GFP (C terminal on insert)
  Cloning method: Gibson Cloning
  Sequencing primers: 5′ GCTCGTCAATCAAGCTGGTTC; 3′ tcacaaattttgtaatccag
Terms and licenses: Academic/Nonprofit Terms; Industry Terms: Not Available to Industry
How to cite: SLF091: Lenti-CaMKIIa-eTsChR-eGFP was a gift from Adam Cohen (Addgene plasmid # 112281 ; http://n2t.net/addgene:112281 ; RRID:Addgene_112281)
